Addgene plasmid #144963: TFORF3487
Purpose: Lentiviral vector for overexpressing transcription factor ORFs with unique 24-bp barcodes. Barcodes facilitate identification of transcription factors in pooled screens.
Depositing lab: Feng Zhang. Depositing organization: Broad Institute. Publication: A transcription factor atlas of directed differentiation. Joung J, Ma S, Tay T, Geiger-Schuller KR, Kirchgatterer PC, Verdine VK, Guo B, Arias-Garcia MA, Allen WE, Singh A, Kuksenko O, Abudayyeh OO, Gootenberg JS, Fu Z, Macrae RK, Buenrostro JD, Regev A, Zhang F. Cell. 2023 Jan 5;186(1):209-229.e26. doi: 10.1016/j.cell.2022.11.026. PubMed 36608654.
Backbone
  Vector backbone: pLX_TRC317
  Backbone manufacturer: Broad Institute Genetic Perturbation Platform
  Backbone size w/o insert (bp): 8264
  Vector type: Mammalian Expression, Lentiviral
  Selectable markers: Puromycin
Growth in bacteria
  Bacterial resistance: Ampicillin, 100 μg/mL
  Growth temperature: 37°C
  Growth strain: NEB Stable
  Copy number: High Copy
Gene/Insert
  Gene/Insert name: NFATC1
  Species: H. sapiens (human)
  Insert size (bp): 2357
  Entrez Gene: NFATC1 (a.k.a. NF-ATC, NF-ATc1.2, NFAT2, NFATc)
  Promoter: EF1a
  Tag / fusion protein: V5 (C terminal on insert)
  Cloning method: Gateway Cloning
  Sequencing primers: 5′ GGGTGGAGACTGAAGTTAGGCCAG; 3′ CACATAGCGTAAAAGGAGCAACATAG
Resource information
  A portion of this plasmid was derived from a plasmid made by: Broad Institute Genetic Perturbation Platform
Terms and licenses: Academic/Nonprofit Terms; Industry Terms: Not Available to Industry
Depositor comments: NM_172390.2 Please test multiple small colonies in case of plasmid recombination. To make this collection available in a timely manner, a portion of this collection was not fully sequenced by Addgene. If an Addgene verified full plasmid sequence is not available, please contact us prior to placing an order to request the full sequence.
How to cite: TFORF3487 was a gift from Feng Zhang (Addgene plasmid # 144963 ; http://n2t.net/addgene:144963 ; RRID:Addgene_144963)
