[The description below was written by a language model from this plasmid's Addgene catalogue record and pLannotate feature annotations shown in this document.]
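Description:
TFORF3487 is a third-generation-style, self-inactivating HIV-1 lentiviral expression plasmid built on the pLX_TRC317 backbone from the Broad Institute Genetic Perturbation Platform. It carries the human transcription factor NFATC1 (also called NFAT2) as a Gateway-cloned open reading frame. In bacteria it replicates from a high-copy ColE1/pUC origin and is selected with ampicillin through the bla gene. An f1 origin and remnants of a lac/lacZα cloning region are also present. The depositor warns that the plasmid can recombine, a common issue with LTR-containing vectors.

The viral genome is transcribed from an RSV promoter fused to a truncated 5' LTR. It contains the Ψ packaging signal with a gag fragment, the RRE for Rev-dependent nuclear export, a cPPT/CTS, WPRE to enhance transcript expression, and a ΔU3 3' LTR followed by an SV40 poly(A) signal. Two cassettes sit within this unit. An SV40 early promoter drives puromycin N-acetyltransferase for selecting transduced mammalian cells. The strong constitutive EF-1α promoter drives NFATC1, which is flanked by attB1 and attB2 recombination scars and fused at its C terminus to a V5 epitope tag for detection. The automated annotation labels the ORF by similarity to mouse Nfatc1, but the catalogue entry lists it as human.

The plasmid belongs to a barcoded transcription factor ORF collection in which each construct carries a unique 24-bp barcode. The barcode is not annotated in the feature table. It allows the overexpressed factor to be identified in pooled screens, such as those probing directed cell differentiation.
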