Features (pLannotate 1.2.2; 34 found; start..end, strand, type, name):
      5..231     +  promoter       RSV promoter: Rous sarcoma virus enhancer/promoter
    232..412     +  LTR            5' LTR (truncated): truncated 5' long terminal repeat (LTR) from HIV-1
    459..584     +  misc_feature   HIV-1 Ψ: packaging signal of human immunodeficiency virus type 1
    568..931     +  CDS            HIV-1 gag (fragment): gag protein from human immunodeficiency virus 1; gag
   1077..1310    +  misc_feature   RRE: The Rev response element (RRE) of HIV-1 allows for Rev-dependent mRNA export from the nucleus to the cytoplasm.
   1687..1713    +  CDS            Rev (fragment): human immunodeficiency virus 1 (HIV-1) Rev protein; rev; enhances nuclear export of unspliced and incompletely spliced viral mRNAs
   1720..1743    +  promoter       SV40 promoter (fragment): SV40 early promoter
   1744..1815    +  promoter       SV40 promoter (fragment): SV40 enhancer and early promoter
   1839..1974    +  rep_origin     SV40 ori: SV40 origin of replication
   2020..2616    +  CDS            PuroR (fragment): puromycin N-acetyltransferase; pac from Streptomyces; confers resistance to puromycin
   2665..2782    +  misc_feature   cPPT/CTS: central polypurine tract and central termination sequence of HIV-1
   2847..2913    +  CDS            small t antigen (fragment): SV40 (simian virus 40) small t antigen
   2920..4098    +  promoter       EF-1α promoter: strong constitutive promoter for human elongation factor EF-1α
   4119..4136    +  protein_bind   attB1 (fragment): mutant version of attB; core recombination site for the Gateway® BP reaction BP Clonase™
   4145..6292    +  CDS            Nfatc1: NFAC1_MOUSE - Also known as Nfat2, Nfatc. Experimental evidence at protein level: Swiss-Prot protein existence level 1. Plays a role in the inducible expression of cytokine genes in T-cells, especially in the induction of the IL-2 or IL-4 gene transcription (PubMed:9388475). Also controls gene expression in embryonic cardiac cells. Could regulate not only the activation and proliferation but also the differentiation and programmed death of T- lymphocytes as well as lymphoid and non-lymphoid cells (By similarity). Required for osteoclastogenesis and regulates many genes important for osteoclast
   6300..6317    -  protein_bind   attB2 (fragment): mutant version of attB; core recombination site for the Gateway® BP reaction BP Clonase™
   6326..6367    +  CDS            V5 tag: epitope tag from simian virus 5
   6383..6436    +  promoter       U6 promoter (fragment): RNA polymerase III promoter for human U6 snRNA
   6478..7066    +  misc_feature   WPRE: woodchuck hepatitis virus posttranscriptional regulatory element
   7117..7136    +  misc_feature   cPPT/CTS (fragment): central polypurine tract and central termination sequence of HIV-1
   7138..7371    +  LTR            3' LTR (ΔU3): self-inactivating 3' long terminal repeat (LTR) from HIV-1
   7449..7570    +  polyA_signal   SV40 poly(A) signal: SV40 polyadenylation signal
   7610..7745    +  rep_origin     SV40 ori: SV40 origin of replication
   7766..7784    -  promoter       T7 promoter: promoter for bacteriophage T7 RNA polymerase
   7792..7947    +  CDS            lacZα (fragment): LacZα fragment of β-galactosidase; lacZ fragment
   7952..8380    +  rep_origin     f1 ori (sequence partly withheld): f1 bacteriophage origin of replication; arrow indicates direction of (+) strand synthesis
   8433..8537    +  promoter       AmpR promoter: bla
   8538..9398    +  CDS            AmpR: β-lactamase; bla; confers resistance to ampicillin, carbenicillin, and related antibiotics
   9569..10157   +  rep_origin     ori: high-copy-number ColE1/pMB1/pBR322/pUC origin of replication
  10340..10432   +  CDS            lacI (fragment): lac repressor; lacI; The lac repressor binds to the lac operator to inhibit transcription in E. coli. This inhibition can be relieved by adding lactose or isopropyl-β-D-thiogalactopyranoside (IPTG).
  10445..10466   +  protein_bind   CAP binding site: CAP binding activates transcription in the presence of cAMP. E. coli catabolite activator protein
  10481..10511   +  promoter       lac promoter: promoter for the E. coli lac operon
  10519..10535   +  protein_bind   lac operator: The lac repressor binds to the lac operator to inhibit transcription in E. coli. This inhibition can be relieved by adding lactose or isopropyl-β-D-thiogalactopyranoside (IPTG). lac repressor encoded by lacI
  10580..10598   +  promoter       T3 promoter: promoter for bacteriophage T3 RNA polymerase
>Addgene plasmid #144963 | TFORF3487 | addgene full sequence | sequence record 404525 | Addgene NGS Result
TTAATGTAGTCTTATGCAATACTCTTGTAGTCTTGCAACATGGTAACGATGAGTTAGCAACATGCCTTAC
AAGGAGAGAAAAAGCACCGTGCATGCCGATTGGTGGAAGTAAGGTGGTACGATCGTGCCTTATTAGGAAG
GCAACAGACGGGTCTGACATGGATTGGACGAACCACTGAATTGCCGCATTGCAGAGATATTGTATTTAAG
TGCCTAGCTCGATACATAAACGGGTCTCTCTGGTTAGACCAGATCTGAGCCTGGGAGCTCTCTGGCTAAC
TAGGGAACCCACTGCTTAAGCCTCAATAAAGCTTGCCTTGAGTGCTTCAAGTAGTGTGTGCCCGTCTGTT
GTGTGACTCTGGTAACTAGAGATCCCTCAGACCCTTTTAGTCAGTGTGGAAAATCTCTAGCAGTGGCGCC
CGAACAGGGACTTGAAAGCGAAAGGGAAACCAGAGGAGCTCTCTCGACGCAGGACTCGGCTTGCTGAAGC
GCGCACGGCAAGAGGCGAGGGGCGGCGACTGGTGAGTACGCCAAAAATTTTGACTAGCGGAGGCTAGAAG
GAGAGAGATGGGTGCGAGAGCGTCAGTATTAAGCGGGGGAGAATTAGATCGCGATGGGAAAAAATTCGGT
TAAGGCCAGGGGGAAAGAAAAAATATAAATTAAAACATATAGTATGGGCAAGCAGGGAGCTAGAACGATT
CGCAGTTAATCCTGGCCTGTTAGAAACATCAGAAGGCTGTAGACAAATACTGGGACAGCTACAACCATCC
CTTCAGACAGGATCAGAAGAACTTAGATCATTATATAATACAGTAGCAACCCTCTATTGTGTGCATCAAA
GGATAGAGATAAAAGACACCAAGGAAGCTTTAGACAAGATAGAGGAAGAGCAAAACAAAAGTAAGACCAC
CGCACAGCAAGCGGCCGCTGATCTTCAGACCTGGAGGAGGAGATATGAGGGACAATTGGAGAAGTGAATT
ATATAAATATAAAGTAGTAAAAATTGAACCATTAGGAGTAGCACCCACCAAGGCAAAGAGAAGAGTGGTG
CAGAGAGAAAAAAGAGCAGTGGGAATAGGAGCTTTGTTCCTTGGGTTCTTGGGAGCAGCAGGAAGCACTA
TGGGCGCAGCGTCAATGACGCTGACGGTACAGGCCAGACAATTATTGTCTGGTATAGTGCAGCAGCAGAA
CAATTTGCTGAGGGCTATTGAGGCGCAACAGCATCTGTTGCAACTCACAGTCTGGGGCATCAAGCAGCTC
CAGGCAAGAATCCTGGCTGTGGAAAGATACCTAAAGGATCAACAGCTCCTGGGGATTTGGGGTTGCTCTG
GAAAACTCATTTGCACCACTGCTGTGCCTTGGAATGCTAGTTGGAGTAATAAATCTCTGGAACAGATTTG
GAATCACACGACCTGGATGGAGTGGGACAGAGAAATTAACAATTACACAAGCTTAATACACTCCTTAATT
GAAGAATCGCAAAACCAGCAAGAAAAGAATGAACAAGAATTATTGGAATTAGATAAATGGGCAAGTTTGT
GGAATTGGTTTAACATAACAAATTGGCTGTGGTATATAAAATTATTCATAATGATAGTAGGAGGCTTGGT
AGGTTTAAGAATAGTTTTTGCTGTACTTTCTATAGTGAATAGAGTTAGGCAGGGATATTCACCATTATCG
TTTCAGACCCACCTCCCAACCCCGAGGGGACCCATGCATTGCATCTCAATTAGTCAGCAACCAGGTGTGG
AAAGTCCCCAGGCTCCCCAGCAGGCAGAAGTATGCAAAGCATGCGTCTCAATTAGTCAGCAACCATAGTC
CCGCCCCTAACTCCGCCCATCCCGCCCCTAACTCCGCCCAGTTCCGCCCATTCTCCGCCCCATGGCTGAC
TAATTTTTTTTATTTATGCAGAGGCCGAGGCCGCCTCGGCCTCTGAGCTATTCCAGAAGTAGTGAGGAGG
CTTTTTTGGAGGCCTAGGCTTTTGCAAAAAGCTTTCTAGAGGTACCACCGGAGCTTACCATGACCGAGTA
CAAGCCCACGGTGCGCCTCGCCACCCGCGACGACGTCCCCAGGGCCGTACGCACCCTCGCCGCCGCGTTC
GCCGACTACCCCGCCACGCGCCACACCGTCGATCCGGACCGCCACATCGAGCGGGTCACCGAGCTGCAAG
AACTCTTCCTCACGCGCGTCGGGCTCGACATCGGCAAGGTGTGGGTCGCGGACGACGGCGCCGCCGTGGC
GGTCTGGACCACGCCGGAGAGCGTCGAAGCGGGGGCGGTGTTCGCCGAGATCGGCCCGCGCATGGCCGAG
TTGAGCGGTTCCCGGCTGGCCGCGCAGCAACAGATGGAAGGCCTCCTGGCGCCGCACCGGCCCAAGGAGC
CCGCGTGGTTCCTGGCCACCGTCGGCGTCTCGCCCGACCACCAGGGCAAGGGTCTGGGCAGCGCCGTCGT
GCTCCCCGGAGTGGAGGCGGCCGAGCGCGCCGGGGTGCCCGCCTTCCTGGAGACCTCCGCGCCCCGCAAC
CTCCCCTTCTACGAGCGGCTCGGCTTCACCGTCACCGCCGACGTCGAGGTGCCCGAAGGACCGCGCACCT
GGTGCATGACCCGCAAGCCCGGTGCCAGTTAACGAATTCTAGATCTTGAGACAAATGGCAGTATTCATCC
ACAATTTTAAAAGAAAAGGGGGGATTGGGGGGTACAGTGCAGGGGAAAGAATAGTAGACATAATAGCAAC
AGACATACAAACTAAAGAATTACAAAAACAAATTACAAAAATTCAAAATTTTCGGGTTTATTACAGGGAC
AGCAGAGATCCACTTTGGCGCCGGCTCGAGGCCTGCAGGTGCAAAGATGGATAAAGTTTTAAACAGAGAG
GAATCTTTGCAGCTAATGGACCTTCTAGGTCTTGAAAGGAGTGGGAATTGGCTCCGGTGCCCGTCAGTGG
GCAGAGCGCACATCGCCCACAGTCCCCGAGAAGTTGGGGGGAGGGGTCGGCAATTGAACCGGTGCCTAGA
GAAGGTGGCGCGGGGTAAACTGGGAAAGTGATGTCGTGTACTGGCTCCGCCTTTTTCCCGAGGGTGGGGG
AGAACCGTATATAAGTGCAGTAGTCGCCGTGAACGTTCTTTTTCGCAACGGGTTTGCCGCCAGAACACAG
GTAAGTGCCGTGTGTGGTTCCCGCGGGCCTGGCCTCTTTACGGGTTATGGCCCTTGCGTGCCTTGAATTA
CTTCCACCTGGCTGCAGTACGTGATTCTTGATCCCGAGCTTCGGGTTGGAAGTGGGTGGGAGAGTTCGAG
GCCTTGCGCTTAAGGAGCCCCTTCGCCTCGTGCTTGAGTTGAGGCCTGGCCTGGGCGCTGGGGCCGCCGC
GTGCGAATCTGGTGGCACCTTCGCGCCTGTCTCGCTGCTTTCGATAAGTCTCTAGCCATTTAAAATTTTT
GATGACCTGCTGCGACGCTTTTTTTCTGGCAAGATAGTCTTGTAAATGCGGGCCAAGATCTGCACACTGG
TATTTCGGTTTTTGGGGCCGCGGGCGGCGACGGGGCCCGTGCGTCCCAGCGCACATGTTCGGCGAGGCGG
GGCCTGCGAGCGCGGCCACCGAGAATCGGACGGGGGTAGTCTCAAGCTGGCCGGCCTGCTCTGGTGCCTG
GCCTCGCGCCGCCGTGTATCGCCCCGCCCTGGGCGGCAAGGCTGGCCCGGTCGGCACCAGTTGCGTGAGC
GGAAAGATGGCCGCTTCCCGGCCCTGCTGCAGGGAGCTCAAAATGGAGGACGCGGCGCTCGGGAGAGCGG
GCGGGTGAGTCACCCACACAAAGGAAAAGGGCCTTTCCGTCCTCAGCCGTCGCTTCATGTGACTCCACGG
AGTACCGGGCGCCGTCCAGGCACCTCGATTAGTTCTCGAGCTTTTGGAGTACGTCGTCTTTAGGTTGGGG
GGAGGGGTTTTATGCGATGGAGTTTCCCCACACTGAGTGGGTGGAGACTGAAGTTAGGCCAGCTTGGCAC
TTGATGTAATTCTCCTTGGAATTTGCCCTTTTTGAGTTTGGATCTTGGTTCATTCTCAAGCCTCAGACAG
TGGTTCAAAGTTTTTTTCTTCCATTTCAGGTGTCGTGAGGCTAGCATCGATTGATCAACAAGTTTGTACA
AAAAAGTTGGCACCATGCCAAGCACCAGCTTTCCAGTCCCTTCCAAGTTTCCACTTGGCCCTGCGGCTGC
GGTCTTCGGGAGAGGAGAAACTTTGGGGCCCGCGCCGCGCGCCGGCGGCACCATGAAGTCAGCGGAGGAA
GAACACTATGGCTATGCATCCTCCAACGTCAGCCCCGCCCTGCCGCTCCCCACGGCGCACTCCACCCTGC
CGGCCCCGTGCCACAACCTTCAGACCTCCACACCGGGCATCATCCCGCCGGCGGATCACCCCTCGGGGTA
CGGGGCAGCTTTGGACGGTGGGCCCGCGGGCTACTTCCTCTCCTCCGGCCACACCAGGCCTGATGGGGCC
CCTGCCCTGGAGAGTCCTCGCATCGAGATAACCTCGTGCTTGGGCCTGTACCACAACAATAACCAGTTTT
TCCACGATGTGGAGGTGGAAGACGTCCTCCCTAGCTCCAAACGGTCCCCCTCCACGGCCACGCTGAGTCT
GCCCAGCCTGGAGGCCTACAGAGACCCCTCGTGCCTGAGCCCGGCCAGCAGCCTGTCCTCCCGGAGCTGC
AACTCAGAGGCCTCCTCCTACGAGTCCAACTACTCGTACCCGTACGCGTCCCCCCAGACGTCGCCATGGC
AGTCTCCCTGCGTGTCTCCCAAGACCACGGACCCCGAGGAGGGCTTTCCCCGCGGGCTGGGGGCCTGCAC
ACTGCTGGGTTCCCCGCGGCACTCCCCCTCCACCTCGCCCCGCGCCAGCGTCACTGAGGAGAGCTGGCTG
GGTGCCCGCTCCTCCAGACCCGCGTCCCCGTGCAACAAGAGGAAGTACAGCCTCAACGGCCGGCAGCCGC
CCTACTCACCCCACCACTCGCCCACGCCGTCCCCGCACGGCTCCCCGCGGGTCAGCGTGACCGACGACTC
GTGGTTGGGCAACACCACCCAGTACACCAGCTCGGCCATCGTGGCCGCCATCAACGCGCTGACCACCGAC
AGCAGCCTGGACCTGGGAGATGGCGTCCCTGTCAAGTCCCGCAAGACCACCCTGGAGCAGCCGCCCTCAG
TGGCGCTCAAGGTGGAGCCCGTCGGGGAGGACCTGGGCAGCCCCCCGCCCCCGGCCGACTTCGCGCCCGA
AGACTACTCCTCTTTCCAGCACATCAGGAAGGGCGGCTTCTGCGACCAGTACCTGGCGGTGCCGCAGCAC
CCCTACCAGTGGGCGAAGCCCAAGCCCCTGTCCCCTACGTCCTACATGAGCCCGACCCTGCCCGCCCTGG
ACTGGCAGCTGCCGTCCCACTCAGGCCCGTATGAGCTTCGGATTGAGGTGCAGCCCAAGTCCCACCACCG
AGCCCACTACGAGACGGAGGGCAGCCGGGGGGCCGTGAAGGCGTCGGCCGGAGGACACCCCATCGTGCAG
CTGCATGGCTACTTGGAGAATGAGCCGCTGATGCTGCAGCTTTTCATTGGGACGGCGGACGACCGCCTGC
TGCGCCCGCACGCCTTCTACCAGGTGCACCGCATCACAGGGAAGACCGTGTCCACCACCAGCCACGAGGC
CATCCTCTCCAACACCAAAGTCCTGGAGATCCCACTCCTGCCGGAGAACAGCATGCGAGCCGTCATTGAC
TGTGCCGGAATCCTGAAACTCAGAAACTCCGACATTGAACTTCGGAAAGGAGAGACGGACATCGGGAGGA
AGAACACACGGGTACGGCTGGTGTTCCGCGTTCACGTCCCGCAACCCAGCGGCCGCACGCTGTCCCTGCA
GGTGGCCTCCAACCCCATCGAATGCTCCCAGCGCTCAGCTCAGGAGCTGCCTCTGGTGGAGAAGCAGAGC
ACGGACAGCTATCCGGTCGTGGGCGGGAAGAAGATGGTCCTGTCTGGCCACAACTTCCTGCAGGACTCCA
AGGTCATTTTCGTGGAGAAAGCCCCAGATGGCCACCATGTCTGGGAGATGGAAGCGAAAACTGACCGGGA
CCTGTGCAAGCCGAATTCTCTGGTGGTTGAGATCCCGCCATTTCGGAATCAGAGGATAACCAGCCCCGTT
CACGTCAGTTTCTACGTCTGCAACGGGAAGAGAAAGCGAAGCCAGTACCAGCGTTTCACCTACCTTCCCG
CCAACGGTAACGCCATCTTTCTAACCGTAAGCCGTGAACATGAGCGCGTGGGGTGCTTTTTCTTGCCAAC
TTTCTTGTACAAAGTGGTTGATATCGGTAAGCCTATCCCTAACCCTCTCCTCGGTCTCGATTCTACGTAG
TAATGAACTAGTCCGTAACTTGAAAGTATTTCGATTTCTTGGCTTTATATATCTTGTGGAAAGGACGATA
CCGAAAATGACCATACATTGCCACGCGTTAAGTCGACAATCAACCTCTGGATTACAAAATTTGTGAAAGA
TTGACTGGTATTCTTAACTATGTTGCTCCTTTTACGCTATGTGGATACGCTGCTTTAATGCCTTTGTATC
ATGCTATTGCTTCCCGTATGGCTTTCATTTTCTCCTCCTTGTATAAATCCTGGTTGCTGTCTCTTTATGA
GGAGTTGTGGCCCGTTGTCAGGCAACGTGGCGTGGTGTGCACTGTGTTTGCTGACGCAACCCCCACTGGT
TGGGGCATTGCCACCACCTGTCAGCTCCTTTCCGGGACTTTCGCTTTCCCCCTCCCTATTGCCACGGCGG
AACTCATCGCCGCCTGCCTTGCCCGCTGCTGGACAGGGGCTCGGCTGTTGGGCACTGACAATTCCGTGGT
GTTGTCGGGGAAATCATCGTCCTTTCCTTGGCTGCTCGCCTGTGTTGCCACCTGGATTCTGCGCGGGACG
TCCTTCTGCTACGTCCCTTCGGCCCTCAATCCAGCGGACCTTCCTTCCCGCGGCCTGCTGCCGGCTCTGC
GGCCTCTTCCGCGTCTTCGCCTTCGCCCTCAGACGAGTCGGATCTCCCTTTGGGCCGCCTCCCCGCGTCG
ACTTTAAGACCAATGACTTACAAGGCAGCTGTAGATCTTAGCCACTTTTTAAAAGAAAAGGGGGGACTGG
AAGGGCTAATTCACTCCCAACGAAGACAAGATCTGCTTTTTGCTTGTACTGGGTCTCTCTGGTTAGACCA
GATCTGAGCCTGGGAGCTCTCTGGCTAACTAGGGAACCCACTGCTTAAGCCTCAATAAAGCTTGCCTTGA
GTGCTTCAAGTAGTGTGTGCCCGTCTGTTGTGTGACTCTGGTAACTAGAGATCCCTCAGACCCTTTTAGT
CAGTGTGGAAAATCTCTAGCAGTACGTATAGTAGTTCATGTCATCTTATTATTCAGTATTTATAACTTGC
AAAGAAATGAATATCAGAGAGTGAGAGGAACTTGTTTATTGCAGCTTATAATGGTTACAAATAAAGCAAT
AGCATCACAAATTTCACAAATAAAGCATTTTTTTCACTGCATTCTAGTTGTGGTTTGTCCAAACTCATCA
ATGTATCTTATCATGTCTGGCTCTAGCTATCCCGCCCCTAACTCCGCCCATCCCGCCCCTAACTCCGCCC
AGTTCCGCCCATTCTCCGCCCCATGGCTGACTAATTTTTTTTATTTATGCAGAGGCCGAGGCCGCCTCGG
CCTCTGAGCTATTCCAGAAGTAGTGAGGAGGCTTTTTTGGAGGCCTAGGGACGTACCCAATTCGCCCTAT
AGTGAGTCGTATTACGCGCGCTCACTGGCCGTCGTTTTACAACGTCGTGACTGGGAAAACCCTGGCGTTA
CCCAACTTAATCGCCTTGCAGCACATCCCCCTTTCGCCAGCTGGCGTAATAGCGAAGAGGCCCGCACCGA
TCGCCCTTCCCAACAGTTGCGCAGCCTGAATGGCGAATGGG
[124 nt withheld, positions 7952-8075]
C
[91 nt withheld, positions 8077-8167]
A
[49 nt withheld, positions 8169-8217]
CCTTTGACGTTGGAGTCCACGTTCTTT
[37 nt withheld, positions 8245-8281]
ACCCTATCTCGGTCTATTCTTTTGATTTATAAGGGATTTTGCCGATTTCGGCCTATTGGTTAAAAAATGA
GCTGATTTAACAAAAATTTAACGCGAATTTTAACAAAATATTAACGCTTACAATTTAGGTGGCACTTTTC
GGGGAAATGTGCGCGGAACCCCTATTTGTTTATTTTTCTAAATACATTCAAATATGTATCCGCTCATGAG
ACAATAACCCTGATAAATGCTTCAATAATATTGAAAAAGGAAGAGTATGAGTATTCAACATTTCCGTGTC
GCCCTTATTCCCTTTTTTGCGGCATTTTGCCTTCCTGTTTTTGCTCACCCAGAAACGCTGGTGAAAGTAA
AAGATGCTGAAGATCAGTTGGGTGCACGAGTGGGTTACATCGAACTGGATCTCAACAGCGGTAAGATCCT
TGAGAGTTTTCGCCCCGAAGAACGTTTTCCAATGATGAGCACTTTTAAAGTTCTGCTATGTGGCGCGGTA
TTATCCCGTATTGACGCCGGGCAAGAGCAACTCGGTCGCCGCATACACTATTCTCAGAATGACTTGGTTG
AGTACTCACCAGTCACAGAAAAGCATCTTACGGATGGCATGACAGTAAGAGAATTATGCAGTGCTGCCAT
AACCATGAGTGATAACACTGCGGCCAACTTACTTCTGACAACGATCGGAGGACCGAAGGAGCTAACCGCT
TTTTTGCACAACATGGGGGATCATGTAACTCGCCTTGATCGTTGGGAACCGGAGCTGAATGAAGCCATAC
CAAACGACGAGCGTGACACCACGATGCCTGTAGCAATGGCAACAACGTTGCGCAAACTATTAACTGGCGA
ACTACTTACTCTAGCTTCCCGGCAACAATTAATAGACTGGATGGAGGCGGATAAAGTTGCAGGACCACTT
CTGCGCTCGGCCCTTCCGGCTGGCTGGTTTATTGCTGATAAATCTGGAGCCGGTGAGCGTGGGTCTCGCG
GTATCATTGCAGCACTGGGGCCAGATGGTAAGCCCTCCCGTATCGTAGTTATCTACACGACGGGGAGTCA
GGCAACTATGGATGAACGAAATAGACAGATCGCTGAGATAGGTGCCTCACTGATTAAGCATTGGTAACTG
TCAGACCAAGTTTACTCATATATACTTTAGATTGATTTAAAACTTCATTTTTAATTTAAAAGGATCTAGG
TGAAGATCCTTTTTGATAATCTCATGACCAAAATCCCTTAACGTGAGTTTTCGTTCCACTGAGCGTCAGA
CCCCGTAGAAAAGATCAAAGGATCTTCTTGAGATCCTTTTTTTCTGCGCGTAATCTGCTGCTTGCAAACA
AAAAAACCACCGCTACCAGCGGTGGTTTGTTTGCCGGATCAAGAGCTACCAACTCTTTTTCCGAAGGTAA
CTGGCTTCAGCAGAGCGCAGATACCAAATACTGTTCTTCTAGTGTAGCCGTAGTTAGGCCACCACTTCAA
GAACTCTGTAGCACCGCCTACATACCTCGCTCTGCTAATCCTGTTACCAGTGGCTGCTGCCAGTGGCGAT
AAGTCGTGTCTTACCGGGTTGGACTCAAGACGATAGTTACCGGATAAGGCGCAGCGGTCGGGCTGAACGG
GGGGTTCGTGCACACAGCCCAGCTTGGAGCGAACGACCTACACCGAACTGAGATACCTACAGCGTGAGCT
ATGAGAAAGCGCCACGCTTCCCGAAGGGAGAAAGGCGGACAGGTATCCGGTAAGCGGCAGGGTCGGAACA
GGAGAGCGCACGAGGGAGCTTCCAGGGGGAAACGCCTGGTATCTTTATAGTCCTGTCGGGTTTCGCCACC
TCTGACTTGAGCGTCGATTTTTGTGATGCTCGTCAGGGGGGCGGAGCCTATGGAAAAACGCCAGCAACGC
GGCCTTTTTACGGTTCCTGGCCTTTTGCTGGCCTTTTGCTCACATGTTCTTTCCTGCGTTATCCCCTGAT
TCTGTGGATAACCGTATTACCGCCTTTGAGTGAGCTGATACCGCTCGCCGCAGCCGAACGACCGAGCGCA
GCGAGTCAGTGAGCGAGGAAGCGGAAGAGCGCCCAATACGCAAACCGCCTCTCCCCGCGCGTTGGCCGAT
TCATTAATGCAGCTGGCACGACAGGTTTCCCGACTGGAAAGCGGGCAGTGAGCGCAACGCAATTAATGTG
AGTTAGCTCACTCATTAGGCACCCCAGGCTTTACACTTTATGCTTCCGGCTCGTATGTTGTGTGGAATTG
TGAGCGGATAACAATTTCACACAGGAAACAGCTATGACCATGATTACGCCAAGCGCGCAATTAACCCTCA
CTAAAGGGAACAAAAGCTGGAGCTGCAAGC
