>Addgene plasmid #144963 | TFORF3487 | depositor partial sequence | sequence record 287004 | Insert
ATCGATTGATCAACAAGTTTGTACAAAAAAGTTGGCACCATGCCAAGCACCAGCTTTCCAGTCCCTTCCA
AGTTTCCACTTGGCCCTGCGGCTGCGGTCTTCGGGAGAGGAGAAACTTTGGGGCCCGCGCCGCGCGCCGG
CGGCACCATGAAGTCAGCGGAGGAAGAACACTATGGCTATGCATCCTCCAACGTCAGCCCCGCCCTGCCG
CTCCCCACGGCGCACTCCACCCTGCCGGCCCCGTGCCACAACCTTCAGACCTCCACACCGGGCATCATCC
CGCCGGCGGATCACCCCTCGGGGTACGGGGCAGCTTTGGACGGTGGGCCCGCGGGCTACTTCCTCTCCTC
CGGCCACACCAGGCCTGATGGGGCCCCTGCCCTGGAGAGTCCTCGCATCGAGATAACCTCGTGCTTGGGC
CTGTACCACAACAATAACCAGTTTTTCCACGATGTGGAGGTGGAAGACGTCCTCCCTAGCTCCAAACGGT
CCCCCTCCACGGCCACGCTGAGTCTGCCCAGCCTGGAGGCCTACAGAGACCCCTCGTGCCTGAGCCCGGC
CAGCAGCCTGTCCTCCCGGAGCTGCAACTCAGAGGCCTCCTCCTACGAGTCCAACTACTCGTACCCGTAC
GCGTCCCCCCAGACGTCGCCATGGCAGTCTCCCTGCGTGTCTCCCAAGACCACGGACCCCGAGGAGGGCT
TTCCCCGCGGGCTGGGGGCCTGCACACTGCTGGGTTCCCCGCGGCACTCCCCCTCCACCTCGCCCCGCGC
CAGCGTCACTGAGGAGAGCTGGCTGGGTGCCCGCTCCTCCAGACCCGCGTCCCCGTGCAACAAGAGGAAG
TACAGCCTCAACGGCCGGCAGCCGCCCTACTCACCCCACCACTCGCCCACGCCGTCCCCGCACGGCTCCC
CGCGGGTCAGCGTGACCGACGACTCGTGGTTGGGCAACACCACCCAGTACACCAGCTCGGCCATCGTGGC
CGCCATCAACGCGCTGACCACCGACAGCAGCCTGGACCTGGGAGATGGCGTCCCTGTCAAGTCCCGCAAG
ACCACCCTGGAGCAGCCGCCCTCAGTGGCGCTCAAGGTGGAGCCCGTCGGGGAGGACCTGGGCAGCCCCC
CGCCCCCGGCCGACTTCGCGCCCGAAGACTACTCCTCTTTCCAGCACATCAGGAAGGGCGGCTTCTGCGA
CCAGTACCTGGCGGTGCCGCAGCACCCCTACCAGTGGGCGAAGCCCAAGCCCCTGTCCCCTACGTCCTAC
ATGAGCCCGACCCTGCCCGCCCTGGACTGGCAGCTGCCGTCCCACTCAGGCCCGTATGAGCTTCGGATTG
AGGTGCAGCCCAAGTCCCACCACCGAGCCCACTACGAGACGGAGGGCAGCCGGGGGGCCGTGAAGGCGTC
GGCCGGAGGACACCCCATCGTGCAGCTGCATGGCTACTTGGAGAATGAGCCGCTGATGCTGCAGCTTTTC
ATTGGGACGGCGGACGACCGCCTGCTGCGCCCGCACGCCTTCTACCAGGTGCACCGCATCACAGGGAAGA
CCGTGTCCACCACCAGCCACGAGGCCATCCTCTCCAACACCAAAGTCCTGGAGATCCCACTCCTGCCGGA
GAACAGCATGCGAGCCGTCATTGACTGTGCCGGAATCCTGAAACTCAGAAACTCCGACATTGAACTTCGG
AAAGGAGAGACGGACATCGGGAGGAAGAACACACGGGTACGGCTGGTGTTCCGCGTTCACGTCCCGCAAC
CCAGCGGCCGCACGCTGTCCCTGCAGGTGGCCTCCAACCCCATCGAATGCTCCCAGCGCTCAGCTCAGGA
GCTGCCTCTGGTGGAGAAGCAGAGCACGGACAGCTATCCGGTCGTGGGCGGGAAGAAGATGGTCCTGTCT
GGCCACAACTTCCTGCAGGACTCCAAGGTCATTTTCGTGGAGAAAGCCCCAGATGGCCACCATGTCTGGG
AGATGGAAGCGAAAACTGACCGGGACCTGTGCAAGCCGAATTCTCTGGTGGTTGAGATCCCGCCATTTCG
GAATCAGAGGATAACCAGCCCCGTTCACGTCAGTTTCTACGTCTGCAACGGGAAGAGAAAGCGAAGCCAG
TACCAGCGTTTCACCTACCTTCCCGCCAACGGTAACGCCATCTTTCTAACCGTAAGCCGTGAACATGAGC
GCGTGGGGTGCTTTTTCTTGCCAACTTTCTTGTACAAAGTGGTTGATATCGGTAAGCCTATCCCTAACCC
TCTCCTCGGTCTCGATTCTACGTAGTAATGAACTAGTCCGTAACTTGAAAGTATTTCGATTTCTTGGCTT
TATATATCTTGTGGAAAGGACGATACCGAAAATGACCATACATTGCC
