>Addgene plasmid #144963 | TFORF3487 | depositor partial sequence | sequence record 287005 | Barcode
TACCGAAAATGACCATACATTGCC
